>Addgene plasmid #184558 | pHIS-MDH1-HIS | addgene full sequence | sequence record 364500 | Addgene NGS Result
GGCAACAGCTGATTGCCCTTCACCGCCTGGCCCTGAGAGAGTTGCAGCAAGCGGTCCACGCTGGTTTGCC
CCAGCAGGCGAAAATCCTGTTTGATGGTGGTTAACGGCGGGATATAACATGAGCTGTCTTCGGTATCGTC
GTATCCCACTACCGAGATATCCGCACCAACGCGCAGCCCGGACTCGGTAATGGCGCGCATTGCGCCCAGC
GCCATCTGATCGTTGGCAACCAGCATCGCAGTGGGAACGATGCCCTCATTCAGCATTTGCATGGTTTGTT
GAAAACCGGACATGGCACTCCAGTCGCCTTCCCGTTCCGCTATCGGCTGAATTTGATTGCGAGTGAGATA
TTTATGCCAGCCAGCCAGACGCAGACGCGCCGAGACAGAACTTAATGGGCCCGCTAACAGCGCGATTTGC
TGGTGACCCAATGCGACCAGATGCTCCACGCCCAGTCGCGTACCGTCTTCATGGGAGAAAATAATACTGT
TGATGGGTGTCTGGTCAGAGACATCAAGAAATAACGCCGGAACATTAGTGCAGGCAGCTTCCACAGCAAT
GGCATCCTGGTCATCCAGCGGATAGTTAATGATCAGCCCACTGACGCGTTGCGCGAGAAGATTGTGCACC
GCCGCTTTACAGGCTTCGACGCCGCTTCGTTCTACCATCGACACCACCACGCTGGCACCCAGTTGATCGG
CGCGAGATTTAATCGCCGCGACAATTTGCGACGGCGCGTGCAGGGCCAGACTGGAGGTGGCAACGCCAAT
CAGCAACGACTGTTTGCCCGCCAGTTGTTGTGCCACGCGGTTGGGAATGTAATTCAGCTCCGCCATCGCC
GCTTCCACTTTTTCCCGCGTTTTCGCAGAAACGTGGCTGGCCTGGTTCACCACGCGGGAAACGGTCTGAT
AAGAGACACCGGCATACTCTGCGACATCGTATAACGTTACTGGTTTCACATTCACCACCCTGAATTGACT
CTCTTCCGGGCGCTATCATGCCATACCGCGAAAGGTTTTGCGCCATTCGATGGTGTCCGGGATCTCGACG
CTCTCCCTTATGCGACTCCTGCATTAGGAAGCAGCCCAGTAGTAGGTTGAGGCCGTTGAGCACCGCCGCC
GCAAGGAATGGTGCATGCAAGGAGATGGCGCCCAACAGTCCCCCGGCCACGGGGCCTGCCACCATACCCA
CGCCGAAACAAGCGCTCATGAGCCCGAAGTGGCGAGCCCGATCTTCCCCATCGGTGATGTCGGCGATATA
GGCGCCAGCAACCGCACCTGTGGCGCCGGTGATGCCGGCCACGATGCGTCCGGCGTAGAGGATCGAGATC
TCGATCCCGCGAAATTAATACGACTCACTATAGGGGAATTGTGAGCGGATAACAATTCCCCTCTAGAAAT
AATTTTGTTTAACTTTAAGAAGGAGATATACCATGGGCAGCAGCCATCATCATCATCATCACAGCAGCGG
TACCGAAAACTTGTATTTCCAGGGATCCTCTGAACCAATCAGAGTCCTTGTGACTGGAGCAGCTGGTCAA
ATTGCATATTCACTGCTGTACAGTATTGGAAATGGATCTGTCTTTGGTAAAGATCAGCCTATAATTCTTG
TGCTGTTGGATATCACCCCCATGATGGGTGTCCTGGACGGTGTCCTAATGGAACTGCAAGACTGTGCCCT
TCCCCTCCTGAAAGATGTCATCGCAACAGATAAAGAAGACGTTGCCTTCAAAGACCTGGATGTGGCCATT
CTTGTGGGCTCCATGCCAAGAAGGGAAGGCATGGAGAGAAAAGATTTACTGAAAGCAAATGTGAAAATCT
TCAAATCCCAGGGTGCAGCCTTAGATAAATACGCCAAGAAGTCAGTTAAGGTTATTGTTGTGGGTAATCC
AGCCAATACCAACTGCCTGACTGCTTCCAAGTCAGCTCCATCCATCCCCAAGGAGAACTTCAGTTGCTTG
ACTCGTTTGGATCACAACCGAGCTAAAGCTCAAATTGCTCTTAAACTTGGTGTGACTGCTAATGATGTAA
AGAATGTCATTATCTGGGGAAACCATTCCTCGACTCAGTATCCAGATGTCAACCATGCCAAGGTGAAATT
GCAAGGAAAGGAAGTTGGTGTTTATGAAGCTCTGAAAGATGACAGCTGGCTCAAGGGAGAATTTGTCACG
ACTGTGCAGCAGCGTGGCGCTGCTGTCATCAAGGCTCGAAAACTATCCAGTGCCATGTCTGCTGCAAAAG
CCATCTGTGACCACGTCAGGGACATCTGGTTTGGAACCCCAGAGGGAGAGTTTGTGTCCATGGGTGTTAT
CTCTGATGGCAACTCCTATGGTGTTCCTGATGATCTGCTCTACTCATTCCCTGTTGTAATCAAGAATAAG
ACCTGGAAGTTTGTTGAAGGTCTCCCTATTAATGATTTCTCACGTGAGAAGATGGATCTTACTGCAAAGG
AACTGACAGAAGAAAAAGAAAGTGCTTTTGAATTTCTTTCCTCTGCCTGATGAATTCATCGTGACTGAAG
ATCCGGCTGCTAACAAAGCCCGAAAGGAAGCTGAGTTGGCTGCTGCCACCGCTGAGCAATAACTAGCATA
ACCCCTTGGGGCCTCTAAACGGGTCTTGAGGGGTTTTTTGCTGAAAGGAGGAACTATATCCGGATATCCC
GCAAGAGGCCCGGCAGTACCGGCATAACCAAGCCTATGCCTACAGCATCCAGGGTGACGGTGCCGAGGAT
GACGATGAGCGCATTGTTAGATTTCATACACGGTGCCTGACTGCGTTAGCAATTTAACTGTGATAAACTA
CCGCATTAAAGCTTATCGATGATAAGCTGTCAAACATGATAATTCTTGAAGACGAAAGGGCCTCGTGATA
CGCCTATTTTTATAGGTTAATGTCATGATAATAATGGTTTCTTAGACGTCAGGTGGCACTTTTCGGGGAA
ATGTGCGCGGAACCCCTATTTGTTTATTTTTCTAAATACATTCAAATATGTATCCGCTCATGAGACAATA
ACCCTGATAAATGCTTCAATAATATTGAAAAAGGAAGAGTATGAGTATTCAACATTTCCGTGTCGCCCTT
ATTCCCTTTTTTGCGGCATTTTGCCTTCCTGTTTTTGCTCACCCAGAAACGCTGGTGAAAGTAAAAGATG
CTGAAGATCAGTTGGGTGCACGAGTGGGTTACATCGAACTGGATCTCAACAGCGGTAAGATCCTTGAGAG
TTTTCGCCCCGAAGAACGTTTTCCAATGATGAGCACTTTTAAAGTTCTGCTATGTGGCGCGGTATTATCC
CGTGTTGACGCCGGGCAAGAGCAACTCGGTCGCCGCATACACTATTCTCAGAATGACTTGGTTGAGTACT
CACCAGTCACAGAAAAGCATCTTACGGATGGCATGACAGTAAGAGAATTATGCAGTGCTGCCATAACCAT
GAGTGATAACACTGCGGCCAACTTACTTCTGACAACGATCGGAGGACCGAAGGAGCTAACCGCTTTTTTG
CACAACATGGGGGATCATGTAACTCGCCTTGATCGTTGGGAACCGGAGCTGAATGAAGCCATACCAAACG
ACGAGCGTGACACCACGATGCCTGCAGCAATGGCAACAACGTTGCGCAAACTATTAACTGGCGAACTACT
TACTCTAGCTTCCCGGCAACAATTAATAGACTGGATGGAGGCGGATAAAGTTGCAGGACCACTTCTGCGC
TCGGCCCTTCCGGCTGGCTGGTTTATTGCTGATAAATCTGGAGCCGGTGAGCGTGGGTCTCGCGGTATCA
TTGCAGCACTGGGGCCAGATGGTAAGCCCTCCCGTATCGTAGTTATCTACACGACGGGGAGTCAGGCAAC
TATGGATGAACGAAATAGACAGATCGCTGAGATAGGTGCCTCACTGATTAAGCATTGGTAACTGTCAGAC
CAAGTTTACTCATATATACTTTAGATTGATTTAAAACTTCATTTTTAATTTAAAAGGATCTAGGTGAAGA
TCCTTTTTGATAATCTCATGACCAAAATCCCTTAACGTGAGTTTTCGTTCCACTGAGCGTCAGACCCCGT
AGAAAAGATCAAAGGATCTTCTTGAGATCCTTTTTTTCTGCGCGTAATCTGCTGCTTGCAAACAAAAAAA
CCACCGCTACCAGCGGTGGTTTGTTTGCCGGATCAAGAGCTACCAACTCTTTTTCCGAAGGTAACTGGCT
TCAGCAGAGCGCAGATACCAAATACTGTCCTTCTAGTGTAGCCGTAGTTAGGCCACCACTTCAAGAACTC
TGTAGCACCGCCTACATACCTCGCTCTGCTAATCCTGTTACCAGTGGCTGCTGCCAGTGGCGATAAGTCG
TGTCTTACCGGGTTGGACTCAAGACGATAGTTACCGGATAAGGCGCAGCGGTCGGGCTGAACGGGGGGTT
CGTGCACACAGCCCAGCTTGGAGCGAACGACCTACACCGAACTGAGATACCTACAGCGTGAGCTATGAGA
AAGCGCCACGCTTCCCGAAGGGAGAAAGGCGGACAGGTATCCGGTAAGCGGCAGGGTCGGAACAGGAGAG
CGCACGAGGGAGCTTCCAGGGGGAAACGCCTGGTATCTTTATAGTCCTGTCGGGTTTCGCCACCTCTGAC
TTGAGCGTCGATTTTTGTGATGCTCGTCAGGGGGGCGGAGCCTATGGAAAAACGCCAGCAACGCGGCCTT
TTTACGGTTCCTGGCCTTTTGCTGGCCTTTTGCTCACATGTTCTTTCCTGCGTTATCCCCTGATTCTGTG
GATAACCGTATTACCGCCTTTGAGTGAGCTGATACCGCTCGCCGCAGCCGAACGACCGAGCGCAGCGAGT
CAGTGAGCGAGGAAGCGGAAGAGCGCCTGATGCGGTATTTTCTCCTTACGCATCTGTGCGGTATTTCACA
CCGCAATGGTGCACTCTCAGTACAATCTGCTCTGATGCCGCATAGTTAAGCCAGTATACACTCCGCTATC
GCTACGTGACTGGGTCATGGCTGCGCCCCGACACCCGCCAACACCCGCTGACGCGCCCTGACGGGCTTGT
CTGCTCCCGGCATCCGCTTACAGACAAGCTGTGACCGTCTCCGGGAGCTGCATGTGTCAGAGGTTTTCAC
CGTCATCACCGAAACGCGCGAGGCAGCTGCGGTAAAGCTCATCAGCGTGGTCGTGAAGCGATTCACAGAT
GTCTGCCTGTTCATCCGCGTCCAGCTCGTTGAGTTTCTCCAGAAGCGTTAATGTCTGGCTTCTGATAAAG
CGGGCCATGTTAAGGGCGGTTTTTTCCTGTTTGGTCACTGATGCCTCCGTGTAAGGGGGATTTCTGTTCA
TGGGGGTAATGATACCGATGAAACGAGAGAGGATGCTCACGATACGGGTTACTGATGATGAACATGCCCG
GTTACTGGAACGTTGTGAGGGTAAACAACTGGCAGTATGGATGCGGCGGGACCAGAGAAAAATCACTCAG
GGTCAATGCCAGCGCTTCGTTAATACAGATGTAGGTGTTCCACAGGGTAGCCAGCAGCATCCTGCGATGC
AGATCCGGAACATAATGGTGCAGGGCGCTGACTTCCGCGTTTCCAGACTTTACGAAACACGGAAACCGAA
GACCATTCATGTTGTTGCTCAGGTCGCAGACGTTTTGCAGCAGCAGTCGCTTCACGTTCGCTCGCGTATC
GGTGATTCATTCTGCTAACCAGTAAGGCAACCCCGCCAGCCTAGCCGGGTCCTCAACGACAGGAGCACGA
TCATGCGCACCCGTGGCCAGGACCCAACGCTGCCCGAGATGCGCCGCGTGCGGCTGCTGGAGATGGCGGA
CGCGATGGATATGTTCTGCCAAGGGTTGGTTTGCGCATTCACAGTTCTCCGCAAGAATTGATTGGCTCCA
ATTCTTGGAGTGGTGAATCCGTTAGCGAGGTGCCGCCGGCTTCCATTCAGGTCGAGGTGGCCCGGCTCCA
TGCACCGCGACGCAACGCGGGGAGGCAGACAAGGTATAGGGCGGCGCCTACAATCCATGCCAACCCGTTC
CATGTGCTCGCCGAGGCGGCATAAATCGCCGTGACGATCAGCGGTCCAATGATCGAAGTTAGGCTGGTAA
GAGCCGCGAGCGATCCTTGAAGCTGTCCCTGATGGTCGTCATCTACCTGCCTGGACAGCATGGCCTGCAA
CGCGGGCATCCCGATGCCGCCGGAAGCGAGAAGAATCATAATGGGGAAGGCCATCCAGCCTCGCGTCGCG
AACGCCAGCAAGACGTAGCCCAGCGCGTCGGCCGCCATGCCGGCGATAATGGCCTGCTTCTCGCCGAAAC
GTTTGGTGGCGGGACCAGTGACGAAGGCTTGAGCGAGGGCGTGCAAGATTCCGAATACCGCAAGCGACAG
GCCGATCATCGTCGCGCTCCAGCGAAAGCGGTCCTCGCCGAAAATGACCCAGAGCGCTGCCGGCACCTGT
CCTACGAGTTGCATGATAAAGAAGACAGTCATAAGTGCGGCGACGATAGTCATGCCCCGCGCCCACCGGA
AGGAGCTGACTGGGTTGAAGGCTCTCAAGGGCATCGGTCGAGATCCCGGTGCCTAATGAGTGAGCTAACT
TACATTAATTGCGTTGCGCTCACTGCCCGCTTTCCAGTCGGGAAACTGTCGTGCCAGCTGCATTAATGAA
TCGGCCAACGCGCGGGGAGAGGCGGTTTGCGTATTGGGCGCCAGGGTGGTTTTTCTTTTCACCAGTGAGA
CG
Features (pLannotate 1.2.2; 20 found; start..end, strand, type, name):
    960..1037    -  promoter       lacI promoter: lacI
   1045..1324    -  CDS            TcR (fragment): tetracycline efflux protein; tet; confers resistance to tetracycline
   1346..1364    +  promoter       T7 promoter: promoter for bacteriophage T7 RNA polymerase
   1365..1389    +  protein_bind   lac operator: The lac repressor binds to the lac operator to inhibit transcription in E. coli. This inhibition can be relieved by adding lactose or isopropyl-β-D-thiogalactopyranoside (IPTG). lac repressor encoded by lacI
   1404..1426    +  RBS            RBS: efficient ribosome binding site from bacteriophage T7 gene 10 (Olins and Rangwala, 1989)
   1445..1461    +  CDS            capTEV™ (fragment): composite tag for in vivo biotinylation, TEV protease cleavage, and 6xHis tagging
   1499..2497    +  CDS            MDH1: MDHC_HUMAN - Also known as MDHA. Experimental evidence at protein level: Swiss-Prot protein existence level 1. Catalyzes the reduction of aromatic alpha-keto acids in the presence of NADH (PubMed:3052244). Plays essential roles in the malate- aspartate shuttle and the tricarboxylic acid cycle, important in mitochondrial NADH supply for oxidative phosphorylation (PubMed:31538237). From Homo sapiens (Human).
   2526..2575    +  CDS            SET1 (fragment): solubility-enhancement tag derived from T7 phage gene 10B
   2583..2630    +  terminator     T7 terminator: transcription terminator for bacteriophage T7 RNA polymerase
   2653..2757    -  CDS            TcR (fragment): tetracycline efflux protein; tet; confers resistance to tetracycline
   2805..2833    -  promoter       tet promoter: E. coli promoter for tetracycline efflux protein gene
   2946..3050    +  promoter       AmpR promoter: bla
   3051..3911    +  CDS            AmpR: β-lactamase; bla; confers resistance to ampicillin, carbenicillin, and related antibiotics
   4082..4670    +  rep_origin     ori: high-copy-number ColE1/pMB1/pBR322/pUC origin of replication
   4856..4995    -  misc_feature   bom: basis of mobility region from pBR322
   5097..5288    -  CDS            rop: Rop protein, which maintains plasmids at low copy number; rop
   5305..5685    +  CDS            YPB1_ECOLX: Protein predicted: Swiss-Prot protein existence level 4. From Escherichia coli.
   5927..6551    -  CDS            TcR (fragment): tetracycline efflux protein; tet; confers resistance to tetracycline
   6566..6587    -  protein_bind   CAP binding site: CAP binding activates transcription in the presence of cAMP. E. coli catabolite activator protein
   6600..959     -  CDS            lacI (across the origin): lac repressor; lacI; The lac repressor binds to the lac operator to inhibit transcription in E. coli. This inhibition can be relieved by adding lactose or isopropyl-β-D-thiogalactopyranoside (IPTG).
