[The description below was written by a language model from this plasmid's Addgene catalogue record and pLannotate feature annotations shown in this document.]
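Description:
pHIS-MDH1-HIS is a bacterial expression plasmid for producing human cytosolic malate dehydrogenase 1 (MDH1) with a polyhistidine tag in E. coli. It is built on the pTEV backbone, which the feature table shows to be a pBR322-derived, pET-style vector. It carries a ColE1/pMB1-type origin together with the bom region and the rop gene, consistent with the catalogue's low-copy designation. An AmpR (β-lactamase) cassette provides ampicillin selection. Several tetracycline-resistance gene fragments and the tet promoter are annotated, but these are interrupted remnants of the pBR322 ancestor rather than a functional marker. The catalogue gives a total size of 6,732 bp, while the sequenced record is 6,722 nt, a minor discrepancy.

The roughly 1 kb MDH1 coding sequence was inserted between BamHI and EcoRI sites, both retained. It lies downstream of a T7 promoter with an adjacent lac operator and the strong T7 gene 10 ribosome binding site, and it is followed by a T7 terminator. A lacI gene with its own promoter is carried on the plasmid, so transcription is repressed until induction with IPTG in a host that supplies T7 RNA polymerase. The 6xHis tag is N-terminal and comes from the backbone. A short match to a composite His/TEV-site tag just upstream of MDH1, along with the backbone name, suggests that a TEV protease cleavage site may be present for tag removal, although the record does not state this explicitly. A small fragment annotated as a T7 gene 10B-derived solubility tag lies after the insert and is probably residual vector sequence. Although the plasmid name implies a second His tag, the record lists only the N-terminal one. The construct is suited to overexpression and metal-affinity purification of recombinant MDH1 for biochemical studies.
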