Addgene plasmid #184558: pHIS-MDH1-HIS
Purpose: Bacterial expression of human MDH1 with HIS Tag
Depositing lab: Gerardo Ferbeyre. Depositing organization: University of Montreal. Publication: A hydride transfer complex reprograms NAD metabolism and bypasses senescence. Igelmann S, Lessard F, Uchenunu O, Bouchard J, Fernandez-Ruiz A, Rowell MC, Lopes-Paciencia S, Papadopoli D, Fouillen A, Ponce KJ, Huot G, Mignacca L, Benfdil M, Kalegari P, Wahba HM, Pencik J, Vuong N, Quenneville J, Guillon J, Bourdeau V, Hulea L, Gagnon E, Kenner L, Moriggl R, Nanci A, Pollak MN, Omichinski JG, Topisirovic I, Ferbeyre G. Mol Cell. 2021 Sep 16;81(18):3848-3865.e19. doi: 10.1016/j.molcel.2021.08.028. PubMed 34547241.
Backbone
  Vector backbone: pTEV
  Backbone size w/o insert (bp): 5727
  Total vector size (bp): 6732
  Vector type: Bacterial Expression
Growth in bacteria
  Bacterial resistance: Ampicillin, 100 μg/mL
  Growth temperature: 37°C
  Growth strain: DH5alpha
  Copy number: Low Copy
Gene/Insert
  Gene/Insert name: Malate dehydrogenase 1 (alt name: MDH1)
  Species: H. sapiens (human)
  Insert size (bp): 1005
  GenBank ID: NM_005917
  Entrez Gene: MDH1 (a.k.a. DEE88, EIEE88, HEL-S-32, KAR, MDH-s, MDHA, MGC:1375, MOR2)
  Tag / fusion protein: 6xHIS (N terminal on backbone)
  Cloning method: Restriction Enzyme; 5′ cloning site BamHI (not destroyed); 3′ cloning site EcoRI (not destroyed)
  Sequencing primers: 5′ T7
Terms and licenses: Academic/Nonprofit Terms; Industry Terms: Not Available to Industry
How to cite: pHIS-MDH1-HIS was a gift from Gerardo Ferbeyre (Addgene plasmid # 184558 ; http://n2t.net/addgene:184558 ; RRID:Addgene_184558)
