>Addgene plasmid #184558 | pHIS-MDH1-HIS | depositor partial sequence | sequence record 357857 | T7 primer for MDH1 sequence
GGATCCATGTCTGAACCAATCAGAGTCCTTGTGACTGGAGCAGCTGGTCAAATTGCATATTCACTGCTGT
ACAGTATTGGAAATGGATCTGTCTTTGGTAAAGATCAGCCTATAATTCTTGTGCTGTTGGATATCACCCC
CATGATGGGTGTCCTGGACGGTGTCCTAATGGAACTGCAAGACTGTGCCCTTCCCCTCCTGAAAGATGTC
ATCGCAACAGATAAAGAAGACGTTGCCTTCAAAGACCTGGATGTGGCCATTCTTGTGGGCTCCATGCCAA
GAAGGGAAGGCATGGAGAGAAAAGATTTACTGAAAGCAAATGTGAAAATCTTCAAATCCCAGGGTGCAGC
CTTAGATAAATACGCCAAGAAGTCAGTTAAGGTTATTGTTGTGGGTAATCCAGCCAATACCAACTGCCTG
ACTGCTTCCAAGTCAGCTCCATCCATCCCCAAGGAGAACTTCAGTTGCTTGACTCGTTTGGATCACAACC
GAGCTAAAGCTCAAATTGCTCTTAAACTTGGTGTGACTGCTAATGATGTAAAGAATGTCATTATCTGGGG
AAACCATTCCTCGACTCAGTATCCAGATGTCAACCATGCCAAGGTGAAATTGCAAGGAAAGGAAGTTGGT
GTTTATGAAGCTCTGAAAGATGACAGCTGGCTCAAGGGAGAATTTGTCACGACTGTGCAGCAGCGTGGCG
CTGCTGTCATCAAGGCTCGAAAACTATCCAGTGCCATGTCTGCTGCAAAAGCCATCTGTGACCACGTCAG
GGACATCTGGTTTGGAACCCCAGAGGGAGAGTTTGTGTCCATGGGTGTTATCTCTGATGGCAACTCCTAT
GGTGTTCCTGATGATCTGCTCTACTCATTCCCTGTTGTAATCAAGAATAAGACCTGGAAGTTTGTTGAAG
GTCTCCCTATTAATGATTTCTCACGTGAGAAGATGGATCTTACTGCAAAGGAACTGACAGAAGAAAAAGA
AAGTGCTTTTGAATTTCTTTCCTCTGCCTGA
